Addgene plasmid #242426: SpRY-PCE(cm24Cre)
Purpose: for chromosome editing
Depositing lab: Caixia Gao. Depositing organization: Institute of Genetics and Developmental Biology, Chinese Academy of Sciences. Publication: Iterative recombinase technologies for efficient and precise genome engineering across kilobase to megabase scales. Sun C, Li H, Liu Y, Li Y, Gao R, Shi X, Fei H, Liu J, Liang R, Gao C. Cell. 2025 Aug 1:S0092-8674(25)00800-1. doi: 10.1016/j.cell.2025.07.011. PubMed 40763736.
Backbone
  Vector backbone: pJIT163
  Vector type: Plant Expression, CRISPR
Growth in bacteria
  Bacterial resistance: Ampicillin, 100 μg/mL
  Growth temperature: 37°C
  Growth strain: DH5alpha
  Copy number: High Copy
Gene/Insert
  Gene/Insert name: SpRY-PE, cm24Cre
  Species: Synthetic
  Cloning method: Gibson Cloning
  Sequencing primers: 5′ Unknown
Terms and licenses: Academic/Nonprofit Terms; Industry Terms: Not Available to Industry
How to cite: SpRY-PCE(cm24Cre) was a gift from Caixia Gao (Addgene plasmid # 242426 ; http://n2t.net/addgene:242426 ; RRID:Addgene_242426)
