[The description below was written by a language model from this plasmid's Addgene catalogue record and pLannotate feature annotations shown in this document.]
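Description:
SpRY-PCE(cm24Cre) is a plant expression and CRISPR plasmid built on the pJIT163 backbone, about 12.4 kb in the sequenced record, with a recorded purpose of chromosome editing. It is maintained in E. coli as a high-copy plasmid through a ColE1/pUC-type origin and selected with ampicillin via the β-lactamase gene and its native promoter. Remnants of the lac promoter/operator region and a small lacI fragment are also present in the backbone and appear to be cloning-vector leftovers rather than functional parts of the payload. No plant selectable marker, T-DNA borders or guide RNA cassette were annotated, so the delivery route and the source of the guide RNA are not stated in the record.

The payload is a single cassette driven by the maize polyubiquitin (Ubi) promoter, a strong constitutive promoter widely used in cereals, and terminated by the CaMV polyadenylation signal. Between these lie three coding regions in the same orientation. The first is a Streptococcus pyogenes Cas9-derived sequence, which per the insert name is the SpRY variant with greatly relaxed PAM requirements. The second is a fragment of the Moloney murine leukemia virus pol polyprotein, which in a prime editor corresponds to the reverse transcriptase domain. The third is a Cre recombinase coding sequence, named cm24Cre and presumably an engineered variant. The Cas9 and reverse transcriptase portions make up the SpRY prime editor. How Cre is joined to it (direct fusion or a self-cleaving linker) is not annotated. The arrangement is consistent with a strategy in which prime editing installs recombinase recognition sites at chosen genomic positions and Cre then recombines them to produce large-scale rearrangements. The associated publication concerns recombinase-based genome engineering from kilobase to megabase scales.
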