Features (pLannotate 1.2.2; 12 found; start..end, strand, type, name):
     13..1999    +  promoter       Ubi promoter: maize polyubiquitin gene promoter
   2096..6196    +  CDS            cas9: CAS9_STRP1 - Also known as csn1 From Streptococcus pyogenes serotype M1.
   6257..8089    +  CDS            gag-pol (fragment): POL_MLVMS - Experimental evidence at protein level: Swiss-Prot protein existence level 1. [Integrase]: Catalyzes viral DNA integration into the host chromosome, by performing a series of DNA cutting and joining reactions. This enzyme activity takes place after virion entry into a cell and reverse transcription of the RNA genome in dsDNA. The first step in the integration process is 3' processing. This step requires a complex comprising the viral genome, matrix protein and integrase. This complex is called the pre-integration complex (PIC). The integrase protein removes 2 nucleotides from each
   8282..9310    +  CDS            cre: RECR_BPP1 - Experimental evidence at protein level: Swiss-Prot protein existence level 1. Catalyzes site-specific recombination between two 34-base- pair LOXP sites. Its role is to maintain the phage genome as a monomeric unit-copy plasmid in the lysogenic state. From Escherichia phage P1 (Bacteriophage P1).
   9460..9636    +  polyA_signal   CaMV poly(A) signal: cauliflower mosaic virus polyadenylation signal
  10212..10234   -  protein_bind   lac operator (fragment): The lac repressor binds to the lac operator to inhibit transcription in E. coli. This inhibition can be relieved by adding lactose or isopropyl-β-D-thiogalactopyranoside (IPTG). lac repressor encoded by lacI
  10238..10268   -  promoter       lac promoter: promoter for the E. coli lac operon
  10283..10304   -  protein_bind   CAP binding site: CAP binding activates transcription in the presence of cAMP. E. coli catabolite activator protein
  10317..10409   -  CDS            lacI (fragment): lac repressor; lacI; The lac repressor binds to the lac operator to inhibit transcription in E. coli. This inhibition can be relieved by adding lactose or isopropyl-β-D-thiogalactopyranoside (IPTG).
  10592..11180   -  rep_origin     ori: high-copy-number ColE1/pMB1/pBR322/pUC origin of replication
  11351..12211   -  CDS            AmpR: β-lactamase; bla; confers resistance to ampicillin, carbenicillin, and related antibiotics
  12212..12316   -  promoter       AmpR promoter: bla
>Addgene plasmid #242426 | SpRY-PCE(cm24Cre) | addgene full sequence | sequence record 486612 | Addgene NGS Result
GAGCTCGGTACCTGACCCGGTCGTGCCCCTCTCTAGAGATAATGAGCATTGCATGTCTAAGTTATAAAAA
ATTACCACATATTTTTTTTGTCACACTTGTTTGAAGTGCAGTTTATCTATCTTTATACATATATTTAAAC
TTTACTCTACGAATAATATAATCTATAGTACTACAATAATATCAGTGTTTTAGAGAATCATATAAATGAA
CAGTTAGACATGGTCTAAAGGACAATTGAGTATTTTGACAACAGGACTCTACAGTTTTATCTTTTTAGTG
TGCATGTGTTCTCCTTTTTTTTTGCAAATAGCTTCACCTATATAATACTTCATCCATTTTATTAGTACAT
CCATTTAGGGTTTAGGGTTAATGGTTTTTATAGACTAATTTTTTTAGTACATCTATTTTATTCTATTTTA
GCCTCTAAATTAAGAAAACTAAAACTCTATTTTAGTTTTTTTATTTAATAATTTAGATATAAAATAGAAT
AAAATAAAGTGACTAAAAATTAAACAAATACCCTTTAAGAAATTAAAAAAACTAAGGAAACATTTTTCTT
GTTTCGAGTAGATAATGCCAGCCTGTTAAACGCCGTCGACGAGTCTAACGGACACCAACCAGCGAACCAG
CAGCGTCGCGTCGGGCCAAGCGAAGCAGACGGCACGGCATCTCTGTCGCTGCCTCTGGACCCCTCTCGAT
CGAGAGTTCCGCTCCACCGTTGGACTTGCTCCGCTGTCGGCATCCAGAAATTGCGTGGCGGAGCGGCAGA
CGTGAGCCGGCACGGCAGGCGGCCTCCTCCTCCTCTCACGGCACCGGCAGCTACGGGGGATTCCTTTCCC
ACCGCTCCTTCGCTTTCCCTTCCTCGCCCGCCGTAATAAATAGACACCCCCTCCACACCCTCTTTCCCCA
ACCTCGTGTTGTTCGGAGCGCACACACACACAACCAGATCTCCCCCAAATCCACCCGTCGGCACCTCCGC
TTCAAGGTACGCCGCTCGTCCTCCCCCCCCCCCCCTCTCTACCTTCTCTAGATCGGCGTTCCGGTCCATG
GTTAGGGCCCGGTAGTTCTACTTCTGTTCATGTTTGTGTTAGATCCGTGTTTGTGTTAGATCCGTGCTGC
TAGCGTTCGTACACGGATGCGACCTGTACGTCAGACACGTTCTGATTGCTAACTTGCCAGTGTTTCTCTT
TGGGGAATCCTGGGATGGCTCTAGCCGTTCCGCAGACGGGATCGATTTCATGATTTTTTTTGTTTCGTTG
CATAGGGTTTGGTTTGCCCTTTTCCTTTATTTCAATATATGCCGTGCACTTGTTTGTCGGGTCATCTTTT
CATGCTTTTTTTTGTCTTGGTTGTGATGATGTGGTCTGGTTGGGCGGTCGTTCTAGATCGGAGTAGAATT
AATTCTGTTTCAAACTACCTGGTGGATTTATTAATTTTGGATCTGTATGTGTGTGCCATACATATTCATA
GTTACGAATTGAAGATGATGGATGGAAATATCGATCTAGGATAGGTATACATGTTGATGCGGGTTTTACT
GATGCATATACAGAGATGCTTTTTGTTCGCTTGGTTGTGATGATGTGGTGTGGTTGGGCGGTCGTTCATT
CGTTCTAGATCGGAGTAGAATACTGTTTCAAACTACCTGGTGTATTTATTAATTTTGGAACTGTATGTGT
GTGTCATACATCTTCATAGTTACGAGTTTAAGATGGATGGAAATATCGATCTAGGATAGGTATACATGTT
GATGTGGGTTTTACTGATGCATATACATGATGGCATATGCAGCATCTATTCATATGCTCTAACCTTGAGT
ACCTATCTATTATAATAAACAAGTATGTTTTATAATTATTTTGATCTTGATATACTTGGATGATGGCATA
TGCAGCAGCTATATGTGGATTTTTTTAGCCCTGCCTTCATACGCTATTTATTTGCTTGGTACTGTTTCTT
TTGTCGATGCTCACCCTGTTGTTTGGTGTTACTTCTGCAAAGCTTATGCCTGCCGCCAAGAGAGTCAAGC
TCGATGGCGGCAAGAGGACCGCCGATGGCAGCGAGTTCGAGTCTCCTAAGAAGAAGAGGAAGGTCGACAA
GAAGTACTCGATCGGCCTCGATATTGGGACTAACTCTGTTGGCTGGGCCGTGATCACCGACGAGTACAAG
GTGCCCTCAAAGAAGTTCAAGGTCCTGGGCAACACCGATCGGCATTCCATCAAGAAGAATCTCATTGGCG
CTCTCCTGTTCGACAGCGGCGAGACGGCTGAGCGTACGCGGCTCAAGCGCACCGCCCGCAGGCGGTACAC
GCGCAGGAAGAATCGCATCTGCTACCTGCAGGAGATTTTCTCCAACGAGATGGCGAAGGTTGACGATTCT
TTCTTCCACAGGCTGGAGGAGTCATTCCTCGTGGAGGAGGATAAGAAGCACGAGCGGCATCCAATCTTCG
GCAACATTGTCGACGAGGTTGCCTACCACGAGAAGTACCCTACGATCTACCATCTGCGGAAGAAGCTCGT
GGACTCCACAGATAAGGCGGACCTCCGCCTGATCTACCTCGCTCTGGCCCACATGATTAAGTTCAGGGGC
CATTTCCTGATCGAGGGGGATCTCAACCCGGACAATAGCGATGTTGACAAGCTGTTCATCCAGCTCGTGC
AGACGTACAACCAGCTCTTCGAGGAGAACCCCATTAATGCGTCAGGCGTCGACGCGAAGGCTATCCTGTC
CGCTAGGCTCTCGAAGTCTCGGAAGCTCGAGAACCTGATCGCCCAGCTGCCGGGCGAGAAGAAGAACGGC
CTGTTCGGGAATCTCATTGCGCTCAGCCTGGGGCTCACGCCCAACTTCAAGTCGAATTTCGATCTCGCTG
AGGACGCCAAGCTGCAGCTCTCCAAGGACACATACGACGATGACCTGGATAACCTCCTGGCCCAGATCGG
CGATCAGTACGCGGACCTGTTCCTCGCTGCCAAGAATCTGTCGGACGCCATCCTCCTGTCTGATATTCTC
AGGGTGAACACCGAGATTACGAAGGCTCCGCTCTCAGCCTCCATGATCAAGCGCTACGACGAGCACCATC
AGGATCTGACCCTCCTGAAGGCGCTGGTCAGGCAGCAGCTCCCCGAGAAGTACAAGGAGATCTTCTTCGA
TCAGTCGAAGAACGGCTACGCTGGGTACATTGACGGCGGGGCCTCTCAGGAGGAGTTCTACAAGTTCATC
AAGCCGATTCTGGAGAAGATGGACGGCACGGAGGAGCTGCTGGTGAAGCTCAAGCGCGAGGACCTCCTGA
GGAAGCAGCGGACATTCGATAACGGCAGCATCCCACACCAGATTCATCTCGGGGAGCTGCACGCTATCCT
GAGGAGGCAGGAGGACTTCTACCCTTTCCTCAAGGATAACCGCGAGAAGATCGAGAAGATTCTGACTTTC
AGGATCCCGTACTACGTCGGCCCACTCGCTAGGGGCAACTCCCGCTTCGCTTGGATGACCCGCAAGTCAG
AGGAGACGATCACGCCGTGGAACTTCGAGGAGGTGGTCGACAAGGGCGCTAGCGCTCAGTCGTTCATCGA
GAGGATGACGAATTTCGACAAGAACCTGCCAAATGAGAAGGTGCTCCCTAAGCACTCGCTCCTGTACGAG
TACTTCACAGTCTACAACGAGCTGACTAAGGTGAAGTATGTGACCGAGGGCATGAGGAAGCCGGCTTTCC
TGTCTGGGGAGCAGAAGAAGGCCATCGTGGACCTCCTGTTCAAGACCAACCGGAAGGTCACGGTTAAGCA
GCTCAAGGAGGACTACTTCAAGAAGATTGAGTGCTTCGATTCGGTCGAGATCTCTGGCGTTGAGGACCGC
TTCAACGCCTCCCTGGGGACCTACCACGATCTCCTGAAGATCATTAAGGATAAGGACTTCCTGGACAACG
AGGAGAATGAGGATATCCTCGAGGACATTGTGCTGACACTCACTCTGTTCGAGGACCGGGAGATGATCGA
GGAGCGCCTGAAGACTTACGCCCATCTCTTCGATGACAAGGTCATGAAGCAGCTCAAGAGGAGGAGGTAC
ACCGGCTGGGGGAGGCTGAGCAGGAAGCTCATCAACGGCATTCGGGACAAGCAGTCCGGGAAGACGATCC
TCGACTTCCTGAAGAGCGATGGCTTCGCGAACCGCAATTTCATGCAACTGATCCACGATGACAGCCTCAC
CTTCAAGGAGGATATCCAAAAGGCTCAAGTGAGCGGCCAGGGGGACTCGCTGCACGAGCATATCGCGAAC
CTCGCTGGCTCCCCCGCGATCAAGAAGGGCATCCTCCAGACCGTGAAGGTTGTGGACGAGCTCGTGAAGG
TCATGGGCCGGCACAAGCCTGAGAACATCGTCATCGAGATGGCCAGAGAGAACCAAACCACGCAGAAGGG
GCAAAAGAACTCTAGGGAGCGCATGAAGCGCATCGAGGAGGGCATCAAGGAGCTGGGGTCCCAAATCCTC
AAGGAGCACCCAGTGGAGAACACCCAACTGCAGAACGAGAAGCTCTACCTGTACTACCTCCAGAACGGCA
GGGATATGTACGTGGACCAAGAGCTGGATATCAACCGCCTCAGCGATTACGACGTCGATGCCATCGTTCC
CCAGTCTTTCCTGAAGGATGACTCCATCGACAACAAGGTCCTCACCAGGTCGGACAAGAACCGCGGCAAG
TCAGATAACGTTCCATCTGAGGAGGTCGTTAAGAAGATGAAGAACTACTGGAGGCAGCTCCTGAACGCCA
AGCTGATCACGCAAAGGAAGTTCGACAACCTCACCAAGGCTGAGAGAGGCGGGCTCTCAGAGCTGGACAA
GGCCGGCTTCATCAAGCGGCAGCTGGTCGAGACCAGACAAATCACGAAGCACGTTGCGCAAATCCTCGAC
TCTCGGATGAACACGAAGTACGATGAGAACGACAAGCTGATCAGGGAGGTTAAGGTGATCACCCTGAAGT
CTAAGCTCGTCTCCGACTTCAGGAAGGATTTCCAGTTCTACAAGGTTCGCGAGATCAACAACTACCACCA
TGCCCATGACGCTTACCTCAACGCTGTGGTCGGCACCGCTCTGATCAAGAAGTACCCAAAGCTGGAGTCC
GAGTTCGTGTACGGGGACTACAAGGTTTACGATGTGCGCAAGATGATCGCCAAGTCGGAGCAAGAGATCG
GCAAGGCTACCGCCAAGTACTTCTTCTACTCAAACATCATGAACTTCTTCAAGACCGAGATCACGCTGGC
CAACGGCGAGATCCGGAAGAGACCGCTCATCGAGACCAACGGCGAGACGGGGGAGATCGTGTGGGACAAG
GGCAGGGATTTCGCGACCGTCCGCAAGGTTCTCTCCATGCCCCAGGTGAACATCGTCAAGAAGACCGAGG
TCCAAACGGGCGGGTTCTCAAAGGAGTCTATCAGGCCTAAGCGGAACAGCGACAAGCTCATCGCCAGAAA
GAAGGACTGGGACCCAAAGAAGTACGGCGGGTTCCTCTGGCCTACCGTGGCCTACTCGGTCCTGGTTGTG
GCGAAGGTTGAGAAGGGCAAGTCCAAGAAGCTCAAGAGCGTGAAGGAGCTCCTGGGGATCACCATCATGG
AGAGGTCCAGCTTCGAGAAGAACCCAATCGACTTCCTGGAGGCCAAGGGCTACAAGGAGGTGAAGAAGGA
CCTGATCATCAAGCTCCCGAAGTACTCTCTCTTCGAGCTGGAGAACGGCAGGAAGAGAATGCTGGCTTCC
GCTAAGCAGCTCCAGAAGGGGAACGAGCTCGCGCTGCCAAGCAAGTACGTGAACTTCCTCTACCTGGCTT
CCCACTACGAGAAGCTCAAGGGCAGCCCGGAGGACAACGAGCAAAAGCAGCTGTTCGTCGAGCAGCACAA
GCATTACCTCGACGAGATCATCGAGCAAATCTCCGAGTTCAGCAAGCGCGTGATCCTCGCCGACGCGAAC
CTGGATAAGGTCCTCTCCGCCTACAACAAGCACCGGGACAAGCCCATCAGAGAGCAAGCGGAGAACATCA
TCCATCTCTTCACCCTGACGAGGCTCGGCGCTCCTAGGGCTTTCAAGTACTTCGACACCACGATCGATCC
CAAGCAATACAGGTCCACGAAGGAGGTCCTGGACGCGACCCTCATCCACCAGTCGATCACCGGCCTGTAC
GAGACGAGGATCGACCTCTCACAACTCGGCGGGGATGAATTCTCCGGGAGCGAGACGCCAGGCACCTCCG
AGTCGGCCACCCCAGAATCTGCCACAGTGGTGTCCGGCCAAAAGCAGGACCGCCAGGGCGGAGAACGCAG
AAGGTCCCAGCTCGATAGGGATCAGTGTGCCTACTGCAAGGAGAAGGGCCACTGGGCCAAAGACTGCCCG
AAAAAGCCGCGCGGCCCACGCGGCCCAAGGCCACAAACATCCCTCCTTCCAAAGAAGAAGCGGAAGGTGG
AGCTCAGCGGAGGATCTTCCGGAGGATCTAGCGGCTCCGAGACACCAGGAACATCCGAAAGCGCTACACC
AGAATCTAGCGGAGGCTCTTCCGGAGGATCTAGGCCTACCCTCAACATCGAGGATGAGTATCGCCTCCAC
GAAACCTCCAAAGAACCGGACGTGTCCCTCGGCAGCACATGGCTCAGCGACTTCCCACAAGCGTGGGCCG
AAACCGGCGGCATGGGCCTCGCCGTCCGCCAAGCCCCACTCATTATCCCGCTGAAGGCGACCTCCACACC
GGTGTCCATCAAGCAGTACCCGATGAGCCAAGAGGCGAGGCTCGGGATTAAGCCGCACATTCAGCGCCTC
CTCGATCAAGGCATTCTCGTGCCGTGCCAATCCCCGTGGAATACACCACTCCTCCCGGTCAAAAAGCCGG
GCACCAACGACTATCGCCCGGTCCAAGATCTCCGCGAGGTCAACAAGCGCGTGGAAGACATCCACCCGAC
CGTCCCGAACCCGTATAATCTGCTCTCCGGGCTCCCACCATCCCACCAGTGGTATACAGTGCTGGACCTC
AAAGACGCCTTCTTCTGTCTCCGCCTCCACCCAACAAGCCAGCCGCTCTTCGCCTTCGAGTGGCGCGACC
CGGAGATGGGCATCTCCGGCCAACTGACATGGACACGCCTCCCGCAAGGCTTCAAGAACAGCCCGACACT
CTTCAACGAGGCGCTCCATAGGGACCTCGCGGATTTTCGCATCCAGCATCCGGACCTCATCCTCCTCCAG
TATGCGGATGATCTCCTCCTCGCCGCGACCTCCGAGCTGGATTGTCAACAAGGCACACGCGCGCTCCTCC
AAACACTCGGGAACCTCGGCTATCGCGCGTCCGCGAAAAAGGCCCAAATCTGCCAGAAGCAAGTGAAGTA
CCTCGGGTATCTGCTCAAGGAAGGCCAACGCTGGCTCACCGAAGCGCGCAAAGAAACAGTGATGGGGCAA
CCGACACCGAAAACACCACGCCAGCTGCGCGAGTTTCTCGGCAAAGCCGGCTTCTGTCGCCTCTTCATCC
CGGGCTTTGCCGAGATGGCCGCGCCACTCTACCCACTCACCAAGCCGGGCACACTGTTTAACTGGGGGCC
GGATCAGCAGAAAGCCTACCAAGAGATCAAACAAGCGCTCCTCACCGCCCCAGCGCTCGGGCTCCCAGAT
CTCACAAAGCCGTTCGAGCTGTTCGTCGATGAGAAGCAAGGCTACGCGAAGGGCGTGCTCACACAGAAGC
TCGGCCCGTGGAGGAGGCCAGTGGCCTATCTCTCCAAAAAACTCGATCCAGTGGCCGCCGGCTGGCCACC
GTGTCTGCGCATGGTCGCCGCGATTGCCGTGCTCACAAAGGATGCCGGCAAACTCACAATGGGCCAGCCG
CTGGTGATCCTCGCGCCACATGCCGTGGAAGCCCTCGTCAAACAGCCGCCGGATAGGTGGCTCTCCAATG
CGCGCATGACCCATTACCAAGCGCTCCTCCTCGACACCGATCGCGTCCAGTTCGGCCCAGTGGTCGCCCT
CAATCCGGCGACACTGCTGCCACTCCCAGAGGAGGGCCTCCAACACAACTGTCTGGATATTCTCGCGGAA
GCGCATGGCACAAGGCCAGACCTCACAGATCAACCGCTCAGCGGCGGCAGCAAGAGGACCGCCGACTCCC
AGCACTCGACCCCGCCGAAGACCAAGAGGAAGGTGGAGTTCGAGCCGAAGAAGAAGAGGAAGGTCTCCGG
CGGATCTTCTGGAGGATCTAGCGGCTCCGAGACACCAGGAACATCCGAATCCGCTACACCAGAGTCTTCT
GGAGGATCTAGCGGAGGATCTATGAGTAATCTCTTGACCGTTCATCAAAATTTACCGGCGCTCCCGGTGG
ACGCCACAAGCGATGAGGTGCGGAAGAACCTGATGGATATGTTCCGTGATCGGCAGGCGTTTAGCGAAGA
GACATGGAAGATGCTTCTTTCCGTGTGTCGTAGTTGGGCAGCGTGGTGCAAGCTCAACAACCGGAAGTGG
TTCCCTGCTGAGCCGGAAGACGTCAGGGACTATTTACTCTACCTCCAAGCTAGGGGGTTAGCAGTTAAAA
CTATACAGCAGCATCTCGGTCAATTGAACATGCTGCACCGGCGCAGCGGACTGCCGCGGCCCAGTGACTC
TAATGCTGTGTCGCTCGTGATGAGGCGCATCAGAAAGGAGAATGTGGATGCTGGTGAACGAGCCAAGCAG
GCGCTTGCCTTCGAGAGGACACAGTTTGATCAAGTTCGCAGCCTCATGGAGAACAGCGATCGTTGCCAAG
ACATCAGGAATCTAGCCTTCCTGGGTATCGCCTACAATACTCTGTTGAGAATTGCGGAGATTGCGAGGAT
CCGTGTGAAGGACATAAGCCGAACTGATGGTGGGAGGATGTTGATTCACATTGGACGCACCAAGACACTC
GTATCAACCGCAGGAGTCGAGAAGGCTCTATCGCTTGGGGTTACTAAGTTGGTCGAACGATGGATATCAG
TATCCGGCGTCGCCGACGATCCAAACAATTACCTGTTCTGCCGCGTGCGCAAGAATGGGGTTGCGGCGCC
TTCAGCTACGTCCCAGCTCTCGACGAGGGCACTGGAGGGCATCTTTGAGGCTACGCACAGGCTGATCTAT
GGCCCGCCGGATGATTCCGGCGGGAGATACTTGGCATGGTCTGGACACTCCGCCAGAGTCGGCGCCGCCC
GCGACATGGCGCGGGCCGGCGTGTCAATTCCAGAAATAATGCAGGCAGGAGGGTGGACCAATGTCAACAT
TGTAATGAACTATATCAGAAACCTCGACTCGGAGACAGGAGCCATGGTCAGGCTTCTAGAAGACGGTGAC
CCAGCAGCTAAACGCGTAAAGTTGGATGGAGGTAAGAGGACAGCGGATGGATCTGAATTCGAGAGCCCGA
AAAAGAAGAGGAAAGTCTGATGAGCGGCCGCGGTACGCTGAAATCACCAGTCTCTCTCTACAAATCTATC
TCTCTCTATTTTCTCCATAAATAATGTGTGAGTAGTTTCCCGATAAGGGAAATTAGGGTTCTTATAGGGT
TTCGCTCATGTGTTGAGCATATAAGAAACCCTTAGTATGTATTTGTATTTGTAAAATACTTCTATCAATA
AAATTTCTAATTCCTAAAACCAAAATCCAGTACTAAAATCCAGATCTCCTAAAGTCCCTATAGATCTTTG
TCGTGAATATAAACCAGACACGAGACGACTAAACCTGGAGCCCAGACGCCGTTCGAAGCTAGAAGTACCG
CTTAGGCAGGAGGCCGTTAGGGAAAAGATGCTAAGGCAGGGTTGGTTACGTTGACTCCCCCGTAGGTTTG
GTTTAAATATGATGAAGTGGACGGAAGGAAGGAGGAAGACAAGGAAGGATAAGGTTGCAGGCCCTGTGCA
AGGTAAGAAGATGGAAATTTGATAGAGGTACGCTACTATACTTATACTATACGCTAAGGGAATGCTTGTA
TTTATACCCTATACCCCCTAATAACCCCTTATCAATTTAAGAAATAATCCGCATAAGCCCCCGCTTAAAA
ATTGGTATCAGAGCCATGAATAGGTCTATGACCAAAACTCAAGAGGATAAAACCTCACCAAAATACGAAA
GAGTTCTTAACTCTAAAGATAAAAGATCTTTCAAGATCAAAACTAGTTCCCTCACACCGGTGACGGGGAT
CGCATGCGATATCTCGAGATCTAGCTTGGCGTAATCATGGTCATAGCTGTTTCCTGTGTGAAATTGTTAT
CCGCTCACAATTCCACACAACATACGAGCCGGAAGCATAAAGTGTAAAGCCTGGGGTGCCTAATGAGTGA
GCTAACTCACATTAATTGCGTTGCGCTCACTGCCCGCTTTCCAGTCGGGAAACCTGTCGTGCCAGCTGCA
TTAATGAATCGGCCAACGCGCGGGGAGAGGCGGTTTGCGTATTGGGCGCTCTTCCGCTTCCTCGCTCACT
GACTCGCTGCGCTCGGTCGTTCGGCTGCGGCGAGCGGTATCAGCTCACTCAAAGGCGGTAATACGGTTAT
CCACAGAATCAGGGGATAACGCAGGAAAGAACATGTGAGCAAAAGGCCAGCAAAAGGCCAGGAACCGTAA
AAAGGCCGCGTTGCTGGCGTTTTTCCATAGGCTCCGCCCCCCTGACGAGCATCACAAAAATCGACGCTCA
AGTCAGAGGTGGCGAAACCCGACAGGACTATAAAGATACCAGGCGTTTCCCCCTGGAAGCTCCCTCGTGC
GCTCTCCTGTTCCGACCCTGCCGCTTACCGGATACCTGTCCGCCTTTCTCCCTTCGGGAAGCGTGGCGCT
TTCTCATAGCTCACGCTGTAGGTATCTCAGTTCGGTGTAGGTCGTTCGCTCCAAGCTGGGCTGTGTGCAC
GAACCCCCCGTTCAGCCCGACCGCTGCGCCTTATCCGGTAACTATCGTCTTGAGTCCAACCCGGTAAGAC
ACGACTTATCGCCACTGGCAGCAGCCACTGGTAACAGGATTAGCAGAGCGAGGTATGTAGGCGGTGCTAC
AGAGTTCTTGAAGTGGTGGCCTAACTACGGCTACACTAGAAGAACAGTATTTGGTATCTGCGCTCTGCTG
AAGCCAGTTACCTTCGGAAAAAGAGTTGGTAGCTCTTGATCCGGCAAACAAACCACCGCTGGTAGCGGTG
GTTTTTTTGTTTGCAAGCAGCAGATTACGCGCAGAAAAAAAGGATCTCAAGAAGATCCTTTGATCTTTTC
TACGGGGTCTGACGCTCAGTGGAACGAAAACTCACGTTAAGGGATTTTGGTCATGAGATTATCAAAAAGG
ATCTTCACCTAGATCCTTTTAAATTAAAAATGAAGTTTTAAATCAATCTAAAGTATATATGAGTAAACTT
GGTCTGACAGTTACCAATGCTTAATCAGTGAGGCACCTATCTCAGCGATCTGTCTATTTCGTTCATCCAT
AGTTGCCTGACTCCCCGTCGTGTAGATAACTACGATACGGGAGGGCTTACCATCTGGCCCCAGTGCTGCA
ATGATACCGCGAGACCCACGCTCACCGGCTCCAGATTTATCAGCAATAAACCAGCCAGCCGGAAGGGCCG
AGCGCAGAAGTGGTCCTGCAACTTTATCCGCCTCCATCCAGTCTATTAATTGTTGCCGGGAAGCTAGAGT
AAGTAGTTCGCCAGTTAATAGTTTGCGCAACGTTGTTGCCATTGCTACAGGCATCGTGGTGTCACGCTCG
TCGTTTGGTATGGCTTCATTCAGCTCCGGTTCCCAACGATCAAGGCGAGTTACATGATCCCCCATGTTGT
GCAAAAAAGCGGTTAGCTCCTTCGGTCCTCCGATCGTTGTCAGAAGTAAGTTGGCCGCAGTGTTATCACT
CATGGTTATGGCAGCACTGCATAATTCTCTTACTGTCATGCCATCCGTAAGATGCTTTTCTGTGACTGGT
GAGTACTCAACCAAGTCATTCTGAGAATAGTGTATGCGGCGACCGAGTTGCTCTTGCCCGGCGTCAATAC
GGGATAATACCGCGCCACATAGCAGAACTTTAAAAGTGCTCATCATTGGAAAACGTTCTTCGGGGCGAAA
ACTCTCAAGGATCTTACCGCTGTTGAGATCCAGTTCGATGTAACCCACTCGTGCACCCAACTGATCTTCA
GCATCTTTTACTTTCACCAGCGTTTCTGGGTGAGCAAAAACAGGAAGGCAAAATGCCGCAAAAAAGGGAA
TAAGGGCGACACGGAAATGTTGAATACTCATACTCTTCCTTTTTCAATATTATTGAAGCATTTATCAGGG
TTATTGTCTCATGAGCGGATACATATTTGAATGTATTTAGAAAAATAAACAAATAGGGGTTCCGCGCACA
TTTCCCCGAAAAGTGCCACCTGCCAGTGCCAAGCTAATTC
